Addgene plasmid #129292: pDONR223 ATG3 WT
Purpose: Gateway entry clone encoding wild-type human ATG3 with a stop codon
Depositing lab: Robin Ketteler. Depositing organization: University College London. Publication: Human ATG4 autophagy proteases counteract attachment of ubiquitin-like LC3/GABARAP proteins to other cellular proteins. Agrotis A, von Chamier L, Oliver H, Kiso K, Singh T, Ketteler R. J Biol Chem. 2019 Jul 17. pii: AC119.009977. doi: 10.1074/jbc.AC119.009977. PubMed 31315929.
Backbone
  Vector backbone: pDONR223
  Backbone size w/o insert (bp): 2793
  Vector type: Gateway Entry Vector / Entry clone
Growth in bacteria
  Bacterial resistance: Spectinomycin, 50 μg/mL
  Growth temperature: 37°C
  Growth strain: DH5alpha
  Copy number: High Copy
Gene/Insert
  Gene/Insert name: Ubiquitin-like-conjugating enzyme ATG3
  Species: H. sapiens (human)
  Entrez Gene: ATG3 (a.k.a. APG3, APG3-LIKE, APG3L, PC3-96, hApg3)
  Cloning method: Gateway Cloning
  Sequencing primers: 5′ M13 F; 3′ M13 R
Terms and licenses: Academic/Nonprofit Terms; Industry Terms: Not Available to Industry
How to cite: pDONR223 ATG3 WT was a gift from Robin Ketteler (Addgene plasmid # 129292 ; http://n2t.net/addgene:129292 ; RRID:Addgene_129292)
