[The description below was written by a language model from this plasmid's Addgene catalogue record and pLannotate feature annotations shown in this document.]
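Description:
pDONR223 ATG3 WT is a Gateway entry clone built on the pDONR223 backbone and carrying the wild-type human ATG3 open reading frame with its stop codon retained. It is a bacterial cloning plasmid rather than an expression vector. It replicates in E. coli from a high-copy ColE1/pUC-type origin and is selected with spectinomycin through the aadA (SmR) aminoglycoside adenylyltransferase gene. The sequenced record is about 3.7 kb. Its annotation also picks up short remnants typical of this backbone: fragments of a class 1 integron Pc promoter, gentamicin acetyltransferase, lacZα and lacI. None of these is expected to be functional as a complete gene. The rrnB T1 and T2 terminators lie next to the cloning region, where such elements usually insulate the insert from read-through transcription.

The ATG3 coding sequence is flanked by attL1 and attL2 sites, the recombination sites used by LR Clonase to move an insert directionally into any attR-containing destination vector. The cassette is drawn on the reverse strand of the record, with attL1 at the 5′ end of the gene. No eukaryotic promoter is present. A T7 promoter lies just outside attL2, so expression in cells depends on the destination vector chosen. Because the stop codon is kept, the clone suits untagged or N-terminally tagged expression but not C-terminal fusions.

ATG3 is the E2-like conjugating enzyme that transfers LC3/GABARAP (ATG8-family) proteins onto phosphatidylethanolamine during autophagy. The clone comes from work on the attachment of these ubiquitin-like proteins to other cellular proteins and its reversal by ATG4 proteases. It serves as a wild-type source for building ATG3 expression constructs.
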