Features (pLannotate 1.2.2; 12 found; start..end, strand, type, name):
    105..128     -  promoter       Pc promoter (fragment): intI1 (promoter lies within the coding sequence); class 1 integron promoter
    318..336     +  promoter       T7 promoter: promoter for bacteriophage T7 RNA polymerase
    354..453     +  protein_bind   attL2: mutant version of attL; recombination site for the Gateway® LR reaction LR Clonase™
    458..1399    -  CDS            ATG3: ATG3_HUMAN - Also known as APG3, APG3L. Experimental evidence at protein level: Swiss-Prot protein existence level 1. E2 conjugating enzyme required for the cytoplasm to vacuole transport (Cvt), autophagy, and mitochondrial homeostasis. Responsible for the E2-like covalent binding of phosphatidylethanolamine to the C- terminal Gly of ATG8-like proteins (GABARAP, GABARAPL1, GABARAPL2 or MAP1LC3A). The ATG12-ATG5 conjugate plays a role of an E3 and promotes the transfer of ATG8-like proteins from ATG3 to phosphatidylethanolamine (PE). This step is required for the membrane association of ATG8-li
   1402..1501    -  protein_bind   attL1: mutant version of attL; recombination site for the Gateway® LR reaction LR Clonase™
   1517..1553    +  CDS            lacZα (fragment): LacZα fragment of β-galactosidase; lacZ fragment
   1600..1643    -  terminator     rrnB T1 terminator: Escherichia coli rrnB; transcription terminator T1 from the E. coli rrnB gene
   1775..1802    +  terminator     rrnB T2 terminator: transcription terminator T2 from the E. coli rrnB gene
   1857..1949    -  CDS            lacI (fragment): lac repressor; lacI; The lac repressor binds to the lac operator to inhibit transcription in E. coli. This inhibition can be relieved by adding lactose or isopropyl-β-D-thiogalactopyranoside (IPTG).
   2132..2720    -  rep_origin     ori: high-copy-number ColE1/pMB1/pBR322/pUC origin of replication
   2813..3604    -  CDS            SmR: aminoglycoside adenylyltransferase (Murphy, 1985); aadA; confers resistance to spectinomycin and streptomycin
   3611..3667    -  CDS            GmR (fragment): gentamycin acetyltransferase; aacC1; confers resistance to gentamycin
>Addgene plasmid #129292 | pDONR223 ATG3 WT | addgene full sequence | sequence record 252975 | Addgene NGS Result
AGTCATAACAAGCCATGAAAACCGCCACTGCGCCGTTACCACCGCTGCGTTCGGTCAAGGTTCTGGACCA
GTTGCGTGAGCGCATACGCTACTTGCATTACAGCTTACGAACCGAACAGGCTTATGTCCACTGGGTTCGT
GCCTTCATCCGTTTCCACGGTGTGCGTCACCCGGCAACCTTGGGTAGCAGCGAAGTCGAGGCATTTCTGT
CCTGGCTGGTCTAGAGGAGGCATGATGATATATTTTTATCTTGTGCAATGTAACATCAGAGATTTTGAGA
CACGGGCCAGAGCTGCCAGGAAACAGCTATGACCATGTAATACGACTCACTATAGGGGATATCAGCTGGA
TGGCAAATAATGATTTTATTTTGACTGATAGTGACCTGTTCGTTGCAACAAATTGATAAGCAATGCTTTC
TTATAATGCCAACTTTGTACAAGAAAGCTGGGTATTACATTGTGAAGTGTCTTGTGTAGTCATATTCTAT
TGTTGGAATGACAGCTTGTACAAATTTCAAGAAAATAAGAAGATACATATGAACTCCAAGTTCTCCCCCT
CCTTCTGCAACAGTCTCAATGATTTTCTTCATCACCTCAGCATGCCTGCATGGGTGAACTGAACACATGG
GAGGTGGTGGCAGATGAGGGTGATTTTCAATGGTCACTGTTTTCTTCACATGATCCTGACTGATGTCTTC
ATACATGTGCTCAACTGTTAAAGGCTGCCGTTGCTCATCATAGCCAAACAACCATAATCGTGGAGTCTGG
TAATATTTATCATAAGTGATGTAAAGGTCATAAGTTCTGGTTTGCAAAATAGCATCTTCACCGCCAGCAT
CAGTTTTGGCTTTACAAGCTTCTACTATTTTCCTTGTATCTAGGGTAGCCTCATCTGTTTCCAACAATCC
ACTCTCTTCATATTCTTCCATATCTGCAGCTTCTCCTTCATCTTCATCTTCTTCCTCTTCACATAGTGCT
GAGCAATCTTGAAGCCTTATATTGTCCTTATTTTCCAGTGTGATCTCTTTAACGGCTTCCGTTATTCCTG
TAATACCTGTGTTGTGATATGTATCTACCCATCCGCCATCACCATCATCTTCTTCAATGATAGCTTCCAA
TTCATCTGAATATTCCATCTGTTTGCACCGCTTATAGCACGGCACATTTTTGGTTACCAAAAATTGTTTG
CCTGTTGGTAGGTATGCCTTCACTTTCAATTCTTCCCCTGTAGCCCATTGCCATGTTGGACAGTGGTGGA
CTAGGTGATCTCCAGCTGCCACAAACTCTTCTGGGGTAATTACACCTGTTTCCTTAAACTTTGATTCCTT
GAGGACCGGGGTCAGGTACTCAGCCACTTCCAGTGCCTTTCCCTTCACAGTATTAATCACATTCTGCATT
AAGCCTGCTTTTTTGTACAAAGTTGGCATTATAAAAAAGCATTGCTCATCAATTTGTTGCAACGAACAGG
TCACTATCAGTCAAAATAAAATCATTATTTGGGGCCCGAGCTTAAGACTGGCCGTCGTTTTACAACGTCG
TGACTGGGAAAACATCCATGCTAGCGTTAACGCGAGAGTAGGGAACTGCCAGGCATCAAATAAAACGAAA
GGCTCAGTCGGAAGACTGGGCCTTTCGTTTTATCTGTTGTTTGTCGGTGAACGCTCTCCTGAGTAGGACA
AATCCGCCGGGAGCGGATTTGAACGTTGTGAAGCAACGGCCCGGAGGGTGGCGGGCAGGACGCCCGCCAT
AAACTGCCAGGCATCAAACTAAGCAGAAGGCCATCCTGACGGATGGCCTTTTTGCGTTTCTACAAACTCT
TCCTGGCTAGCGGTACGCGTATTAATTGCGTTGCGCTCACTGCCCGCTTTCCAGTCGGGAAACCTGTCGT
GCCAGCTGCATTAATGAATCGGCCAACGCGCGGGGAGAGGCGGTTTGCGTATTGGGCGCTCTTCCGCTTC
CTCGCTCACTGACTCGCTGCGCTCGGTCGTTCGGCTGCGGCGAGCGGTATCAGCTCACTCAAAGGCGGTA
ATACGGTTATCCACAGAATCAGGGGATAACGCAGGAAAGAACATGTGAGCAAAAGGCCAGCAAAAGGCCA
GGAACCGTAAAAAGGCCGCGTTGCTGGCGTTTTTCCATAGGCTCCGCCCCCCTGACGAGCATCACAAAAA
TCGACGCTCAAGTCAGAGGTGGCGAAACCCGACAGGACTATAAAGATACCAGGCGTTTCCCCCTGGAAGC
TCCCTCGTGCGCTCTCCTGTTCCGACCCTGCCGCTTACCGGATACCTGTCCGCCTTTCTCCCTTCGGGAA
GCGTGGCGCTTTCTCATAGCTCACGCTGTAGGTATCTCAGTTCGGTGTAGGTCGTTCGCTCCAAGCTGGG
CTGTGTGCACGAACCCCCCGTTCAGCCCGACCGCTGCGCCTTATCCGGTAACTATCGTCTTGAGTCCAAC
CCGGTAAGACACGACTTATCGCCACTGGCAGCAGCCACTGGTAACAGGATTAGCAGAGCGAGGTATGTAG
GCGGTGCTACAGAGTTCTTGAAGTGGTGGCCTAACTACGGCTACACTAGAAGAACAGTATTTGGTATCTG
CGCTCTGCTGAAGCCAGTTACCTTCGGAAAAAGAGTTGGTAGCTCTTGATCCGGCAAACAAACCACCGCT
GGTAGCGGTGGTTTTTTTGTTTGCAAGCAGCAGATTACGCGCAGAAAAAAAGGATCTCAAGAAGATCCTT
TGATCTTTTCTACGGGGTCTGACGCTCAGTGGAACGACGCGTAACTCACGTTAAGGGATTTTGGTCATGG
GTGGCTCGAGGGTTATTTGCCGACTACCTTGGTGATCTCGCCTTTCACGTAGTGGACAAATTCTTCCAAC
TGATCTGCGCGCGAGGCCAAGCGATCTTCTTCTTGTCCAAGATAAGCCTGTCTAGCTTCAAGTATGACGG
GCTGATACTGGGCCGGCAGGCGCTCCATTGCCCAGTCGGCAGCGACATCCTTCGGCGCGATTTTGCCGGT
TACTGCGCTGTACCAAATGCGGGACAACGTAAGCACTACATTTCGCTCATCGCCAGCCCAGTCGGGCGGC
GAGTTCCATAGCGTTAAGGTTTCATTTAGCGCCTCAAATAGATCCTGTTCAGGAACCGGATCAAAGAGTT
CCTCCGCCGCTGGACCTACCAAGGCAACGCTATGTTCTCTTGCTTTTGTCAGCAAGATAGCCAGATCAAT
GTCGATCGTGGCTGGCTCGAAGATACCTGCAAGAATGTCATTGCGCTGCCATTCTCCAAATTGCAGTTCG
CGCTTAGCTGGATAACGCCACGGAATGATGTCGTCGTGCACAACAATGGTGACTTCTACAGCGCGGAGAA
TCTCGCTCTCTCCAGGGGAAGCCGAAGTTTCCAAAAGGTCGTTGATCAAAGCTCGCCGCGTTGTTTCATC
AAGCCTTACGGTCACCGTAACCAGCAAATCAATATCACTGTGTGGCTTCAGGCCGCCATCCACTGCGGAG
CCGTACAAATGTACGGCCAGCAACGTCGGTTCGAGATGGCGCTCGATGACGCCAACTACCTCTGATAGTT
GAGTCGATACTTCGGCGATCACCGCTTCCCTCATAATGTTTAACTTTGTTTTAGGGCGACTGCCCTGCTG
CGTAACATCGTTGCTGCTCCATAACATCAAACATCGACCCACGGCGTAACGCGCTTGCTGCTTGGATGCC
CGAGGCATAGACTGTACCCCAAAAAAAC
